>Addgene plasmid #180593 | pαH-S-GSAS-2P-OMICRON | addgene full sequence | sequence record 352871 | Addgene NGS Result
GTCGACATTGATTATTGACTAGTTATTAATAGTAATCAATTACGGGGTCATTAGTTCATAGCCCATATAT
GGAGTTCCGCGTTACATAACTTACGGTAAATGGCCCGCCTGGCTGACCGCCCAACGACCCCCGCCCATTG
ACGTCAATAATGACGTATGTTCCCATAGTAACGCCAATAGGGACTTTCCATTGACGTCAATGGGTGGAGT
ATTTACGGTAAACTGCCCACTTGGCAGTACATCAAGTGTATCATATGCCAAGTACGCCCCCTATTGACGT
CAATGACGGTAAATGGCCCGCCTGGCATTATGCCCAGTACATGACCTTATGGGACTTTCCTACTTGGCAG
TACATCTACGTATTAGTCATCGCTATTACCATGGTCGAGGTGAGCCCCACGTTCTGCTTCACTCTCCCCA
TCTCCCCCCCCTCCCCACCCCCAATTTTGTATTTATTTATTTTTTAATTATTTTGTGCAGCGATGGGGGC
GGGGGGGGGGGGGGGCGCGCGCCRGGSGGGGSGGGGSGGGGSGRGGGGSGGGGSGGGGSGAGGCGGAGAG
GTGCGGCGGCAGCCAATCAGAGCGGCGCGCTCCGAAAGTTTCCTTTTATGGCGAGGCGGCGGCGGCGGCG
GCCCTATAAAAAGCGAAGCGCGCGGCGGGCGGGAGTCGCTGCGCGCTGCCTTCGCCCCGTGCCCCGCTCC
GCCGCCGCCTCGCGCCGCCCGCCCCGGCTCTGACTGACCGCGTTACTCCCACAGGTGAGCGGGCGGGACG
GCCCTTCTCCTCCGGGCTGTAATTAGCGCTTGGTTTAATGACGGCTTGTTTCTTTTCTGTGGCTGCGTGA
AAGCCTTGAGGGGCTCCGGGAGGGCCCTTTGTGCGGGGGGAGCGGCTCGGGGGGTGCGTGCGTGTGTGTG
TGCGTGGGGAGCGCCGCGTGCGGCTCCGCGCTGCCCGGCGGCTGTGAGCGCTGCGGGCGCGGCGCGGGGC
TTTGTGCGCTCCGCAGTGTGCGCGAGGGGAGCGCGGCCGGGGGCGGTGCCCCGCGGTGCGGGGGGGGCTG
CGAGGGGAACAAAGGCTGCGTGCGGGGTGTGTGCGTGGGGGGGTGAGCAGGGGGTGTGGGCGCGTCGGTC
GGGCTGCAACCCCCCCTGCACCCCCCTCCCCGAGTTGCTGAGCACGGCCCGGCTTCGGGTGCGGGGCTCC
GTACGGGGCGTGGCGCGGGGCTCGCCGTGCCGGGCGGGGGGTGGCGGCAGGTGGGGGTGCCGGGCGGGGC
GGGGCCGCCTCGGGCCGGGGAGGGCTCGGGGGAGGGGCGCGGCGGCCCCCGGAGCGCCGGCGGCTGTCGA
GGCGCGGCGAGCCGCAGCCATTGCCTTTTATGGTAATCGTGCGAGAGGGCGCAGGGACTTCCTTTGTCCC
AAATCTGTGCGGAGCCGAAATCTGGGAGGCGCCGCCGCACCCCCTCTAGCGGGCGCGGGGCGAAGCGGTG
CGGCGCCGGCAGGAAGGAAATGGGCGGGGAGGGCCTTCGTGCGTCGCCGCGCCGCCGTCCCCTTCTCCCT
CTCCAGCCTCGGGGCTGTCCGCGGGGGGACGGCTGCCTTCGGGGGGGACGGGGCAGGGCGGGGTTCGGCT
TCTGGCGTGTGACCGGCGGCTCTAGCGCCTCTGCTAACCATGTTCATGCCTTCTTCTTTTTCCTACAGCT
CCTGGGCAACGTGCTGGTTGTTGTGCTGTCTCATCATTTTGGCAAAGAATTGCGGCCGTCTCAGGCCGAG
TTCGGTACCGCCACCATGTTCGTGTTCCTGGTGCTCCTGCCTCTGGTGAGCAGCCAGTGCGTGAACCTGA
CCACCCGAACCCAGCTCCCACCAGCCTACACCAACAGCTTTACACGGGGCGTGTACTACCCTGACAAGGT
GTTCAGATCTAGCGTCCTGCACAGCACTCAGGACCTCTTCCTGCCGTTCTTCAGCAACGTGACATGGTTC
CACGTCATCAGCGGCACAAACGGAACCAAGCGGTTTGATAACCCCGTCCTGCCATTCAATGATGGAGTTT
ACTTCGCCAGTATCGAGAAGAGTAACATCATCCGGGGCTGGATCTTCGGCACCACCCTGGATAGCAAAAC
ACAGAGCCTCCTGATCGTGAACAATGCCACGAACGTCGTGATCAAGGTGTGCGAGTTCCAGTTTTGCAAT
GATCCTTTCCTGGACCACAAGAACAACAAGAGCTGGATGGAAAGCGAGTTCAGAGTCTACAGCAGCGCCA
ACAACTGCACATTCGAGTACGTCTCTCAGCCTTTTCTGATGGACCTTGAGGGGAAACAAGGCAACTTCAA
GAACCTGAGAGAATTCGTGTTCAAGAACATCGACGGCTACTTCAAAATCTACTCCAAGCACACACCCATC
ATCGTCCGGGAGCCTGAAGACCTCCCTCAGGGCTTCAGCGCCCTGGAACCCCTGGTCGACCTGCCCATAG
GCATCAACATAACGCGGTTCCAAACCCTGCTGGCCCTGCATAGATCCTACCTGACTCCTGGCGACAGCAG
CAGCGGATGGACCGCCGGAGCTGCAGCCTACTATGTGGGCTACCTGCAACCTAGAACCTTCCTGCTGAAG
TACAACGAGAACGGCACAATCACAGACGCCGTCGACTGCGCCCTGGACCCTCTCTCTGAGACAAAGTGCA
CCCTGAAGTCCTTCACCGTGGAAAAGGGCATCTACCAGACCAGCAACTTCCGGGTGCAGCCTACAGAGAG
CATCGTGCGATTTCCAAACATTACC
[585 nt withheld, positions 2756-3340]
AAGTCCACCAATCTGGTTAAGAACAAATGCGTGAACTTCAACTTCAACGGCCTGAAGGGGACCGGCGTGC
TGACCGAAAGCAACAAAAAGTTCCTCCCCTTCCAGCAGTTCGGCCGTGATATCGCTGACACCACAGATGC
CGTCAGAGATCCACAGACCCTGGAAATCCTGGATATTACACCCTGCTCCTTCGGAGGAGTTTCTGTGATC
ACCCCCGGGACCAATACCAGCAACCAGGTGGCTGTGCTGTACCAAGGTGTTAACTGCACCGAGGTTCCTG
TGGCCATCCACGCCGATCAGCTGACACCTACTTGGAGAGTGTACTCCACTGGCTCCAATGTGTTCCAGAC
CAGGGCCGGATGTCTGATCGGCGCCGAGTACGTGAATAACAGTTACGAGTGCGACATCCCTATCGGCGCC
GGCATCTGTGCCAGCTACCAGACCCAGACAAAGAGCCATGGGTCTGCTTCCTCTGTAGCTAGCCAGAGCA
TCATCGCCTACACCATGAGCCTGGGCGCAGAGAACAGCGTGGCCTATTCCAACAACTCTATCGCCATTCC
CACCAACTTTACAATTAGCGTCACAACAGAGATCCTGCCCGTGAGCATGACCAAGACCAGCGTGGACTGT
ACAATGTACATCTGTGGCGACAGCACTGAATGCAGCAACCTGCTGCTGCAATACGGCTCCTTTTGCACCC
AACTGAAGCGGGCGCTGACCGGAATCGCCGTGGAACAGGACAAAAATACCCAGGAGGTGTTCGCCCAAGT
GAAGCAGATCTACAAGACCCCACCTATCAAGTACTTCGGCGGCTTTAACTTTAGCCAGATTCTCCCTGAT
CCTTCTAAGCCTAGCAAGCGGAGCTTTATCGAGGATCTGCTGTTCAACAAGGTCACCCTGGCCGATGCCG
GCTTTATCAAACAGTATGGCGATTGCCTGGGCGACATAGCCGCCAGAGATCTGATCTGCGCCCAGAAATT
CAAGGGCCTGACAGTTCTCCCACCTCTGCTGACCGACGAGATGATCGCTCAGTACACCTCTGCCCTGCTG
GCTGGCACCATCACATCTGGGTGGACATTTGGCGCCGGCGCCGCCCTGCAGATCCCCTTTGCCATGCAGA
TGGCCTATAGATTCAACGGAATCGGCGTGACCCAGAACGTGCTGTATGAAAACCAGAAGCTGATCGCTAA
CCAGTTCAATTCTGCCATCGGCAAGATCCAGGACTCCCTCTCCTCTACCGCCAGCGCCCTGGGCAAACTG
CAGGACGTGGTGAATCACAACGCCCAAGCCCTGAACACCCTGGTGAAGCAGCTCAGCAGCAAGTTTGGCG
CCATCAGCTCTGTGCTGAACGATATCTTCTCTAGACTGGACCCTCCAGAAGCCGAAGTCCAGATCGATAG
ACTGATCACAGGCAGACTGCAGTCCCTGCAAACCTACGTGACCCAACAGCTGATCAGGGCCGCTGAAATA
AGAGCCAGCGCCAATCTCGCCGCTACCAAGATGTCCGAGTGTGTGCTGGGACAGTCTAAACGCGTTGACT
TCTGCGGCAAAGGCTATCACCTGATGAGCTTCCCCCAGAGCGCGCCGCACGGCGTGGTGTTCCTGCATGT
GACATACGTGCCTGCCCAAGAGAAGAATTTCACAACCGCCCCTGCCATCTGCCACGACGGCAAGGCCCAC
TTCCCAAGAGAGGGCGTTTTCGTTTCCAATGGCACACACTGGTTCGTGACACAAAGAAACTTCTACGAAC
CCCAGATTATCACCACCGACAACACCTTCGTGAGTGGCAATTGTGACGTGGTCATCGGAATCGTGAACAA
CACAGTGTACGACCCTCTGCAACCTGAGCTGGACTCTTTTAAGGAAGAGCTGGACAAGTACTTTAAAAAC
CACACCAGCCCCGATGTGGACCTGGGCGACATCAGTGGCATTAACGCCAGCGTGGTGAACATCCAAAAGG
AAATCGACAGACTGAACGAGGTGGCCAAGAACCTGAACGAGTCCCTGATCGACCTGCAGGAGCTCGGCAA
ATACGAGCAGGGATCCGGATACATCCCCGAGGCCCCCAGAGATGGCCAGGCCTACGTGCGGAAGGACGGC
GAGTGGGTACTGCTGAGCACATTCCTGGGCAGATCCCTGGAGGTGCTGTTCCAGGGCCCAGGCCATCACC
ACCATCACCACCATCATAGCGCCTGGTCCCACCCCCAGTTCGAGAAGGGCGGCGGTAGTGGAGGGGGCGG
ATCTGGCGGCTCAGCTTGGAGCCACCCCCAGTTCGAAAAGTGATAATGACTCGAGCGATAATTCACTCCT
CAGGTGCAGGCTGCCTATCAGAAGGTGGTGGCTGGTGTGGCCAATGCCCTGGCTCACAAATACCACTGAG
ATCTTTTTCCCTCTGCCAAAAATTATGGGGACATCATGAAGCCCCTTGAGCATCTGACTTCTGGCTAATA
AAGGAAATTTATTTTCATTGCAATAGTGTGTTGGAATTTTTTGTGTCTCTCACTCGGAAGGACATATGGG
AGGGCAAATCATTTAAAACATCAGAATGAGTATTTGGTTTAGAGTTTGGCAACATATGCCCATATGCTGG
CTGCCATGAACAAAGGTTGGCTATAAAGAGGTCATCAGTATATGAAACAGCCCCCTGCTGTCCATTCCTT
ATTCCATAGAAAAGCCTTGACTTGAGGTTAGATTTTTTTTATATTTTGTTTTGTGTTATTTTTTTCTTTA
ACATCCCTAAAATTTTCCTTACATGTTTTACTAGCCAGATTTTTCCTCCTCTCCTGACTACTCCCAGTCA
TAGCTGTCCCTCTTCTCTTATGGAGATCCCTCGACCTGCAGCCCAAGCTTGGCGTAATCATGGTCATAGC
TGTTTCCTGTGTGAAATTGTTATCCGCTCACAATTCCACACAACATACGAGCCGGAAGCATAAAGTGTAA
AGCCTGGGGTGCCTAATGAGTGAGCTAACTCACATTAATTGCGTTGCGCTCACTGCCCGCTTTCCAGTCG
GGAAACCTGTCGTGCCAGCGGATCGATCCGCTGCATTAATGAATCGGCCAACGCGCGGGGAGAGGCGGTT
TGCGTATTGGGCGCTCTTCCGCTTCCTCGCTCACTGACTCGCTGCGCTCGGTCGTTCGGCTGCGGCGAGC
GGTATCAGCTCACTCAAAGGCGGTAATACGGTTATCCACAGAATCAGGGGATAACGCAGGAAAGAACATG
TGAGCAAAAGGCCAGCAAAAGGCCAGGAACCGTAAAAAGGCCGCGTTGCTGGCGTTTTTCCATAGGCTCC
GCCCCCCTGACGAGCATCACAAAAATCGACGCTCAAGTCAGAGGTGGCGAAACCCGACAGGACTATAAAG
ATACCAGGCGTTTCCCCCTGGAAGCTCCCTCGTGCGCTCTCCTGTTCCGACCCTGCCGCTTACCGGATAC
CTGTCCGCCTTTCTCCCTTCGGGAAGCGTGGCGCTTTCTCATAGCTCACGCTGTAGGTATCTCAGTTCGG
TGTAGGTCGTTCGCTCCAAGCTGGGCTGTGTGCACGAACCCCCCGTTCAGCCCGACCGCTGCGCCTTATC
CGGTAACTATCGTCTTGAGTCCAACCCGGTAAGACACGACTTATCGCCACTGGCAGCAGCCACTGGTAAC
AGGATTAGCAGAGCGAGGTATGTAGGCGGTGCTACAGAGTTCTTGAAGTGGTGGCCTAACTACGGCTACA
CTAGAAGAACAGTATTTGGTATCTGCGCTCTGCTGAAGCCAGTTACCTTCGGAAAAAGAGTTGGTAGCTC
TTGATCCGGCAAACAAACCACCGCTGGTAGCGGTGGTTTTTTTGTTTGCAAGCAGCAGATTACGCGCAGA
AAAAAAGGATCTCAAGAAGATCCTTTGATCTTTTCTACGGGGTCTGACGCTCAGTGGAACGAAAACTCAC
GTTAAGGGATTTTGGTCATGAGATTATCAAAAAGGATCTTCACCTAGATCCTTTTAAATTAAAAATGAAG
TTTTAAATCAATCTAAAGTATATATGAGTAAACTTGGTCTGACAGTTACCAATGCTTAATCAGTGAGGCA
CCTATCTCAGCGATCTGTCTATTTCGTTCATCCATAGTTGCCTGACTCCCCGTCGTGTAGATAACTACGA
TACGGGAGGGCTTACCATCTGGCCCCAGTGCTGCAATGATACCGCGAGACCCACGCTCACCGGCTCCAGA
TTTATCAGCAATAAACCAGCCAGCCGGAAGGGCCGAGCGCAGAAGTGGTCCTGCAACTTTATCCGCCTCC
ATCCAGTCTATTAATTGTTGCCGGGAAGCTAGAGTAAGTAGTTCGCCAGTTAATAGTTTGCGCAACGTTG
TTGCCATTGCTACAGGCATCGTGGTGTCACGCTCGTCGTTTGGTATGGCTTCATTCAGCTCCGGTTCCCA
ACGATCAAGGCGAGTTACATGATCCCCCATGTTGTGCAAAAAAGCGGTTAGCTCCTTCGGTCCTCCGATC
GTTGTCAGAAGTAAGTTGGCCGCAGTGTTATCACTCATGGTTATGGCAGCACTGCATAATTCTCTTACTG
TCATGCCATCCGTAAGATGCTTTTCTGTGACTGGTGAGTACTCAACCAAGTCATTCTGAGAATAGTGTAT
GCGGCGACCGAGTTGCTCTTGCCCGGCGTCAATACGGGATAATACCGCGCCACATAGCAGAACTTTAAAA
GTGCTCATCATTGGAAAACGTTCTTCGGGGCGAAAACTCTCAAGGATCTTACCGCTGTTGAGATCCAGTT
CGATGTAACCCACTCGTGCACCCAACTGATCTTCAGCATCTTTTACTTTCACCAGCGTTTCTGGGTGAGC
AAAAACAGGAAGGCAAAATGCCGCAAAAAAGGGAATAAGGGCGACACGGAAATGTTGAATACTCATACTC
TTCCTTTTTCAATATTATTGAAGCATTTATCAGGGTTATTGTCTCATGAGCGGATACATATTTGAATGTA
TTTAGAAAAATAAACAAATAGGGGTTCCGCGCACATTTCCCCGAAAAGTGCCACCTGG
Features (pLannotate 1.2.2; 15 found; start..end, strand, type, name):
      4..383     +  enhancer       CMV enhancer: human cytomegalovirus immediate early enhancer
    385..661     +  promoter       chicken β-actin promoter: No description available
    662..1678    +  intron         chimeric intron: chimera between introns from chicken β-actin and rabbit β-globin
   1676..1753    +  CDS            HBBC_AMMLE (fragment): Experimental evidence at protein level: Swiss-Prot protein existence level 1. Involved in oxygen transport from the lung to the various peripheral tissues. From Ammotragus lervia (Barbary sheep) (Antilope lervia).
   1766..5380    +  CDS            S (fragment) (sequence partly withheld): SPIKE_SARS2 - Experimental evidence at protein level: Swiss-Prot protein existence level 1. [Spike glycoprotein]: May down-regulate host tetherin (BST2) by lysosomal degradation, thereby counteracting its antiviral activity. From Severe acute respiratory syndrome coronavirus 2 (2019-nCoV) (SARS-CoV-2).
   5597..5620    +  CDS            Strep-Tag II: peptide that binds Strep-Tactin®, an engineered form of streptavidin
   5642..5716    +  CDS            HBB (fragment): HBB_PONPY - Experimental evidence at transcript level: Swiss-Prot protein existence level 2. Involved in oxygen transport from the lung to the various peripheral tissues. From Pongo pygmaeus (Bornean orangutan).
   5787..5842    +  polyA_signal   β-globin poly(A) signal: rabbit β-globin polyadenylation signal (Gil and Proudfoot, 1987)
   6227..6243    -  protein_bind   lac operator: The lac repressor binds to the lac operator to inhibit transcription in E. coli. This inhibition can be relieved by adding lactose or isopropyl-β-D-thiogalactopyranoside (IPTG). lac repressor encoded by lacI
   6251..6281    -  promoter       lac promoter: promoter for the E. coli lac operon
   6296..6317    -  protein_bind   CAP binding site: CAP binding activates transcription in the presence of cAMP. E. coli catabolite activator protein
   6333..6434    -  CDS            lacI (fragment): LACI_ECOLI - Experimental evidence at protein level: Swiss-Prot protein existence level 1. Repressor of the lactose operon. Binds allolactose as an inducer. From Escherichia coli (strain K12).
   6617..7205    -  rep_origin     ori: high-copy-number ColE1/pMB1/pBR322/pUC origin of replication
   7376..8236    -  CDS            AmpR: β-lactamase; bla; confers resistance to ampicillin, carbenicillin, and related antibiotics
   8237..8341    -  promoter       AmpR promoter: bla
