[The description below was written by a language model from this plasmid's Addgene catalogue record and pLannotate feature annotations shown in this document.]
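Description:
pαH-S-GSAS-2P-OMICRON is a mammalian expression plasmid of about 8.4 kb, built on the pαH backbone, for producing a soluble, stabilized ectodomain of the SARS-CoV-2 Omicron spike glycoprotein. It is maintained in E. coli through a high-copy ColE1/pUC-type origin and selected with ampicillin via the β-lactamase gene and its own promoter. Remnants of the lac promoter/operator region and a lacI fragment are also annotated in the backbone, but they play no evident role in expression of the insert.

Expression is driven by a CAG-type arrangement: the human cytomegalovirus immediate-early enhancer, the chicken β-actin promoter and a chimeric β-actin/β-globin intron, with a rabbit β-globin polyadenylation signal downstream. The short haemoglobin-like "CDS" hits flanking the insert most likely reflect β-globin-derived sequence in this cassette rather than real coding regions.

The 3.6 kb insert, introduced by Gibson cloning, encodes spike residues 1–1208. The RRAR furin cleavage site at 682–685 is replaced by GSAS to prevent S1/S2 processing, and the K986P and V987P ("2P") substitutions hold the protein in its prefusion conformation. It also carries the full set of Omicron substitutions, deletions and the EPE insertion listed in the record.

According to the catalogue entry, the C terminus is fused to backbone-encoded elements: an HRV 3C protease site, an 8×His tag and a tandem Strep-Tag II, which allow affinity purification and tag removal. The automated annotation picks up only one Strep-Tag II in this region.

The construct is intended for recombinant spike production in mammalian cells, and the associated work concerns the structural diversity of the Omicron spike.
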