Addgene plasmid #180593: pαH-S-GSAS-2P-OMICRON
Purpose: Mammalian cell expression of SARS-CoV-2 Spike protein variant OMICRON with furin side replaced by GSAS and with 2 Proline substitution at 986 and 987
Depositing lab: Priyamvada Acharya. Depositing organization: Duke University. Publication: Structural diversity of the SARS-CoV-2 Omicron spike. Gobeil SM, Henderson R, Stalls V, Janowska K, Huang X, May A, Speakman M, Beaudoin E, Manne K, Li D, Parks R, Barr M, Deyton M, Martin M, Mansouri K, Edwards RJ, Eaton A, Montefiori DC, Sempowski GD, Saunders KO, Wiehe K, Williams W, Korber B, Haynes BF, Acharya P. Mol Cell. 2022 Jun 2;82(11):2050-2068.e6. doi: 10.1016/j.molcel.2022.03.028. Epub 2022 Mar 25. PubMed 35447081.
Backbone
  Vector backbone: pαH
  Backbone size w/o insert (bp): 4746
  Total vector size (bp): 8361
  Vector type: Mammalian Expression
Growth in bacteria
  Bacterial resistance: Ampicillin, 100 μg/mL
  Growth temperature: 37°C
  Growth strain: DH5alpha
  Copy number: High Copy
Gene/Insert
  Gene/Insert name: Spike (S-GSAS-2P-OMICRON) (alt name: pαH-S-GSAS-2P-OMICRON)
  Species: Severe acute respiratory syndrome coronavirus 2
  Insert size (bp): 3615
  Mutation: Ectodomain (AAs 1-1208); 682-685 (furin site = RRAR) replaced with GSAS; A67V-∆H69/V70-T95I, G142D, V143-, Y144-, Y145-, N211-, L212I, +214EPE-G339D-S371L-S373P-S375F-K417N-N440K-G446S-S477N-T478K-E484A-Q493R-G496S-Q498R-N501Y-Y505H-T547K-D614G-H655Y-N679K-P681H-N764K -D796Y-N856K-Q954H-N969K-K986P-V987P-L981F
  Entrez Gene: S (a.k.a. GU280_gp02, spike glycoprotein)
  Tag / fusion protein: HRV3C cleavage site, 8X His tag, 2X Strep-Tag II (C terminal on backbone)
  Cloning method: Gibson Cloning
  Sequencing primers: 5′ n/a
Resource information
  A portion of this plasmid was derived from a plasmid made by: Jason McLellan
Terms and licenses: Academic/Nonprofit Terms; Industry Terms: Not Available to Industry
Depositor comments: See this as a reference: https://www.addgene.org/164566/. Please visit https://www.biorxiv.org/content/10.1101/2022.01.25.477784v1 for bioRxiv preprint.
How to cite: pαH-S-GSAS-2P-OMICRON was a gift from Priyamvada Acharya (Addgene plasmid # 180593 ; http://n2t.net/addgene:180593 ; RRID:Addgene_180593)
