>Addgene plasmid #180593 | pαH-S-GSAS-2P-OMICRON | depositor partial sequence | sequence record 350967 | Insert only
CTGCTCGTATTTGCCGAGCTCCTGCAGGTCGATCAGGGACTCGTTCAGGTTCTTGGCCACCTCGTTCAGT
CTGTCGATTTCCTTTTGGATGTTCACCACGCTGGCGTTAATGCCACTGATGTCGCCCAGGTCCACATCGG
GGCTGGTGTGGTTTTTAAAGTACTTGTCCAGCTCTTCCTTAAAAGAGTCCAGCTCAGGTTGCAGAGGGTC
GTACACTGTGTTGTTCACGATTCCGATGACCACGTCACAATTGCCACTCACGAAGGTGTTGTCGGTGGTG
ATAATCTGGGGTTCGTAGAAGTTTCTTTGTGTCACGAACCAGTGTGTGCCATTGGAAACGAAAACGCCCT
CTCTTGGGAAGTGGGCCTTGCCGTCGTGGCAGATGGCAGGGGCGGTTGTGAAATTCTTCTCTTGGGCAGG
CACGTATGTCACATGCAGGAACACCACGCCGTGCGGCGCGCTCTGGGGGAAGCTCATCAGGTGATAGCCT
TTGCCGCAGAAGTCAACGCGTTTAGACTGTCCCAGCACACACTCGGACATCTTGGTAGCGGCGAGATTGG
CGCTGGCTCTTATTTCAGCGGCCCTGATCAGCTGTTGGGTCACGTAGGTTTGCAGGGACTGCAGTCTGCC
TGTGATCAGTCTATCGATCTGGACTTCGGCTTCTGGAGGGTCCAGTCTAGAGAAGATATCGTTCAGCACA
GAGCTGATGGCGCCAAACTTGCTGCTGAGCTGCTTCACCAGGGTGTTCAGGGCTTGGGCGTTGTGATTCA
CCACGTCCTGCAGTTTGCCCAGGGCGCTGGCGGTAGAGGAGAGGGAGTCCTGGATCTTGCCGATGGCAGA
ATTGAACTGGTTAGCGATCAGCTTCTGGTTTTCATACAGCACGTTCTGGGTCACGCCGATTCCGTTGAAT
CTATAGGCCATCTGCATGGCAAAGGGGATCTGCAGGGCGGCGCCGGCGCCAAATGTCCACCCAGATGTGA
TGGTGCCAGCCAGCAGGGCAGAGGTGTACTGAGCGATCATCTCGTCGGTCAGCAGAGGTGGGAGAACTGT
CAGGCCCTTGAATTTCTGGGCGCAGATCAGATCTCTGGCGGCTATGTCGCCCAGGCAATCGCCATACTGT
TTGATAAAGCCGGCATCGGCCAGGGTGACCTTGTTGAACAGCAGATCCTCGATAAAGCTCCGCTTGCTAG
GCTTAGAAGGATCAGGGAGAATCTGGCTAAAGTTAAAGCCGCCGAAGTACTTGATAGGTGGGGTCTTGTA
GATCTGCTTCACTTGGGCGAACACCTCCTGGGTATTTTTGTCCTGTTCCACGGCGATTCCGGTCAGCGCC
CGCTTCAGTTGGGTGCAAAAGGAGCCGTATTGCAGCAGCAGGTTGCTGCATTCAGTGCTGTCGCCACAGA
TGTACATTGTACAGTCCACGCTGGTCTTGGTCATGCTCACGGGCAGGATCTCTGTTGTGACGCTAATTGT
AAAGTTGGTGGGAATGGCGATAGAGTTGTTGGAATAGGCCACGCTGTTCTCTGCGCCCAGGCTCATGGTG
TAGGCGATGATGCTCTGGCTAGCTACAGAGGAAGCAGACCCATGGCTCTTTGTCTGGGTCTGGTAGCTGG
CACAGATGCCGGCGCCGATAGGGATGTCGCACTCGTAACTGTTATTCACGTACTCGGCGCCGATCAGACA
TCCGGCCCTGGTCTGGAACACATTGGAGCCAGTGGAGTACACTCTCCAAGTAGGTGTCAGCTGATCGGCG
TGGATGGCCACAGGAACCTCGGTGCAGTTAACACCTTGGTACAGCACAGCCACCTGGTTGCTGGTATTGG
TCCCGGGGGTGATCACAGAAACTCCTCCGAAGGAGCAGGGTGTAATATCCAGGATTTCCAGGGTCTGTGG
ATCTCTGACGGCATCTGTGGTGTCAGCGATATCACGGCCGAACTGCTGGAAGGGGAGGAACTTTTTGTTG
CTTTCGGTCAGCACGCCGGTCCCCTTCAGGCCGTTGAAGTTGAAGTTCACGCATTTGTTCTTAACCAGAT
TGGTGGACTT
[585 nt withheld, positions 2041-2625]
GGTAATGTTTGGAAATCGCACGATGCTCTCTGTAGGCTGCACCCGGAAGTTGCTGGTCTGGTAGATGCCC
TTTTCCACGGTGAAGGACTTCAGGGTGCACTTTGTCTCAGAGAGAGGGTCCAGGGCGCAGTCGACGGCGT
CTGTGATTGTGCCGTTCTCGTTGTACTTCAGCAGGAAGGTTCTAGGTTGCAGGTAGCCCACATAGTAGGC
TGCAGCTCCGGCGGTCCATCCGCTGCTGCTGTCGCCAGGAGTCAGGTAGGATCTATGCAGGGCCAGCAGG
GTTTGGAACCGCGTTATGTTGATGCCTATGGGCAGGTCGACCAGGGGTTCCAGGGCGCTGAAGCCCTGAG
GGAGGTCTTCAGGCTCCCGGACGATGATGGGTGTGTGCTTGGAGTAGATTTTGAAGTAGCCGTCGATGTT
CTTGAACACGAATTCTCTCAGGTTCTTGAAGTTGCCTTGTTTCCCCTCAAGGTCCATCAGAAAAGGCTGA
GAGACGTACTCGAATGTGCAGTTGTTGGCGCTGCTGTAGACTCTGAACTCGCTTTCCATCCAGCTCTTGT
TGTTCTTGTGGTCCAGGAAAGGATCATTGCAAAACTGGAACTCGCACACCTTGATCACGACGTTCGTGGC
ATTGTTCACGATCAGGAGGCTCTGTGTTTTGCTATCCAGGGTGGTGCCGAAGATCCAGCCCCGGATGATG
TTACTCTTCTCGATACTGGCGAAGTAAACTCCATCATTGAATGGCAGGACGGGGTTATCAAACCGCTTGG
TTCCGTTTGTGCCGCTGATGACGTGGAACCATGTCACGTTGCTGAAGAACGGCAGGAAGAGGTCCTGAGT
GCTGTGCAGGACGCTAGATCTGAACACCTTGTCAGGGTAGTACACGCCCCGTGTAAAGCTGTTGGTGTAG
GCTGGTGGGAGCTGGGTTCGGGTGGTCAGGTTCACGCACTGGCTGCTCACCAGAGGCAGGAGCACCAGGA
ACACGAACAT
